Addgene plasmid #22586: Flag-HA-USP49
Depositing lab: Wade Harper. Depositing organization: Harvard Medical School. Publication: Defining the human deubiquitinating enzyme interaction landscape. Sowa ME, Bennett EJ, Gygi SP, Harper JW. Cell. 2009 Jul 23. 138(2):389-403. 10.1016/j.cell.2009.04.042 PubMed 19615732.
Backbone
  Vector backbone: pDEST_LTR_N_FLAG_HA_IRES_puro
  Backbone manufacturer: Harper_Lab
  Backbone size w/o insert (bp): 6521
  Vector type: Mammalian Expression, Retroviral
  Selectable markers: Puromycin
Growth in bacteria
  Bacterial resistance: Ampicillin, 100 μg/mL
  Growth temperature: 37°C
  Growth strain: DH5alpha
  Copy number: High Copy
Gene/Insert
  Gene/Insert name: USP49 (alt names: ubiquitin specific peptidase 49; MGC20741)
  Species: H. sapiens (human)
  Mutation: None
  GenBank ID: BC014176.2
  Entrez Gene: USP49
  Tag / fusion protein: HA (N terminal on backbone); FLAG (N terminal on backbone)
  Cloning method: Gateway Cloning; 5′ cloning site GATEWAY_LR (unknown if destroyed); 3′ cloning site GATEWAY_LR (unknown if destroyed)
  Sequencing primers: 5′ CAGCCCTCACTCCTTCTCTAGG; 3′ CAAGCGGCTTCGGCCAGTAAC
Resource information
  A portion of this plasmid was derived from a plasmid made by: Marc_Vidal_Orfeome_collection
Terms and licenses: Academic/Nonprofit Terms; Industry Terms: Not Available to Industry
How to cite: Flag-HA-USP49 was a gift from Wade Harper (Addgene plasmid # 22586 ; http://n2t.net/addgene:22586 ; RRID:Addgene_22586)
