[The description below was written by a language model from this plasmid's Addgene catalogue record and pLannotate feature annotations shown in this document.]
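Description:
Flag-HA-USP49 is a gammaretroviral mammalian expression plasmid built on the Gateway destination backbone pDEST_LTR_N_FLAG_HA_IRES_puro, carrying the human deubiquitinating enzyme USP49 (ubiquitin specific peptidase 49, unmutated) as its insert. The open reading frame, which derives in part from an ORFeome clone collection, was transferred by an LR reaction, so it is flanked by attB1 and attB2 recombination scars. In bacteria the plasmid is maintained by a high-copy ColE1/pUC-type origin and selected with ampicillin through the β-lactamase gene. The annotation also picks up short remnants of lacI, lacZα, rop, bom, a tetracycline resistance gene and env, which appear to be non-functional leftovers of backbone construction.

The viral cassette is bounded by 5′ and 3′ long terminal repeats of murine embryonic stem cell virus, with the MESV Ψ packaging signal and a truncated, start-codon-less MMLV gag segment downstream of the 5′ LTR to support encapsidation of the genomic RNA when gag, pol and env are supplied in trans by packaging cells. No separate internal promoter is annotated, so transcription is presumably driven from the 5′ LTR, as the backbone name suggests. The transcript encodes USP49 fused at its N terminus to tandem FLAG and HA epitopes, followed by an EMCV IRES and puromycin N-acetyltransferase. This bicistronic layout links puromycin resistance to expression of the tagged protein, allowing selection of stably transduced cells. The dual tag suits affinity purification and detection of the protein, and the associated publication describes a survey of human deubiquitinating enzyme interaction partners, consistent with use of this construct for isolating USP49-associated complexes.
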