Features (pLannotate 1.2.2; 23 found; start..end, strand, type, name):
      7..27      +  CDS            FLAG (fragment): FLAG® epitope tag, followed by an enterokinase cleavage site
     40..66      +  CDS            3xHA (fragment): three tandem HA epitope tags
     83..100     +  protein_bind   attB1 (fragment): mutant version of attB; core recombination site for the Gateway® BP reaction BP Clonase™
    106..1983    +  CDS            USP49 (fragment): UBP49_HUMAN - Experimental evidence at protein level: Swiss-Prot protein existence level 1. Specifically deubiquitinates histone H2B at 'Lys-120' (H2BK120Ub). H2BK120Ub is a specific tag for epigenetic transcriptional activation and acts as a regulator of mRNA splicing. Deubiquitination is required for efficient cotranscriptional splicing of a large set of exons. From Homo sapiens (Human).
   2028..2051    -  protein_bind   attB2: mutant version of attB; recombination site for the Gateway® BP reaction BP Clonase™
   2169..2631    +  misc_feature   IRES: internal ribosome entry site (IRES) of the encephalomyocarditis virus (EMCV)
   2645..3244    +  CDS            PuroR: puromycin N-acetyltransferase; pac from Streptomyces alboniger; confers resistance to puromycin
   3320..3834    +  LTR            3' LTR: 3' long terminal repeat from murine embryonic stem cell virus
   3996..4012    -  protein_bind   lac operator: The lac repressor binds to the lac operator to inhibit transcription in E. coli. This inhibition can be relieved by adding lactose or isopropyl-β-D-thiogalactopyranoside (IPTG). lac repressor encoded by lacI
   4020..4050    -  promoter       lac promoter: promoter for the E. coli lac operon
   4065..4086    -  protein_bind   CAP binding site: CAP binding activates transcription in the presence of cAMP. E. coli catabolite activator protein
   4099..4191    -  CDS            lacI (fragment): lac repressor; lacI; The lac repressor binds to the lac operator to inhibit transcription in E. coli. This inhibition can be relieved by adding lactose or isopropyl-β-D-thiogalactopyranoside (IPTG).
   4374..4962    -  rep_origin     ori: high-copy-number ColE1/pMB1/pBR322/pUC origin of replication
   5133..5993    -  CDS            AmpR: β-lactamase; bla; confers resistance to ampicillin, carbenicillin, and related antibiotics
   5994..6098    -  promoter       AmpR promoter: bla
   6193..6228    +  CDS            rop (fragment): Rop protein, which maintains plasmids at low copy number; rop
   6330..6429    +  misc_feature   bom (fragment): basis of mobility region from pBR322
   6435..6584    -  CDS            lacZα (fragment): LacZα fragment of β-galactosidase; lacZ fragment
   6584..6785    -  CDS            TcR (fragment): tetracycline efflux protein; tet; confers resistance to tetracycline
   6786..6884    +  CDS            env (fragment): murine leukemia virus gPr80 envelope polyprotein precursor; env; proteolytically cleaved into gp70SU and p15TM subunits
   6926..7442    +  LTR            5' LTR: 5' long terminal repeat from murine embryonic stem cell virus
   7506..7847    +  misc_feature   MESV Ψ: packaging signal of murine embryonic stem cell virus
   7914..8330    +  CDS            gag (truncated): truncated Moloney murine leukemia virus (MMLV) gag gene lacking the start codon
>Addgene plasmid #22586 | Flag-HA-USP49 | addgene full sequence | sequence record 482903 | Addgene NGS Result
ATGGACTACAAGGATGACGATGACAAGCTCGATGGAGGATACCCATACGATGTTCCAGATTACGCTGCTC
GAGGTTATCAAACAAGTTTGTACAAAAAAGTTGGCATGGATAGATGCAAACATGTAGGGCGGTTACGGCT
CGCCCAGGACCACTCCATCCTGAACCCTCAGAAGTGGTGCTGCTTAGAGTGTGCCACCACCGAGTCCGTG
TGGGCCTGCCTCAAGTGCTCCCACGTGGCCTGCGGCCGCTATATTGAGGACCACGCCCTGAAACACTTTG
AGGAGACGGGACACCCGCTAGCCATGGAAGTCCGGGATCTCTACGTGTTCTGTTACCTGTGCAAGGACTA
CGTGCTCAATGATAACCCAGAGGGGGACCTGAAGCTGCTAAGAAGCTCCCTCCTGGCGGTCCGGGGCCAG
AAACAGGACACGCCGGTGAGACGTGGGCGGACGCTGCGGTCCATGGCTTCGGGTGAGGACGTGGTCCTGC
CGCAGCGCGCTCCTCAGGGACAGCCGCAGATGCTCACGGCTCTGTGGTACCGGCGTCAGCGCCTGCTGGC
CAGGACGCTGCGGCTGTGGTTCGAGAAGAGCTCCCGGGGCCAGGCGAAGCTGGAGCAGCGGCGGCAGGAG
GAGGCCCTGGAGCGCAAGAAGGAGGAGGCGCGGAGGCGGCGGCGCGAGGTGAAACGGCGGCTGCTGGAGG
AGCTGGCCAGCACCCCTCCGCGCAAGAGTGCACGGCTGCTCCTGCACACGCCCCGCGACGCGGGCCCGGC
TGCCTCGCGCCCCGCCGCCCTCCCTACCTCACGCAGAGTGCCCGCCGCCACACTCAAGCTGCGTCGCCAG
CCGGCCATGGCCCCAGGCGTCACGGGCCTGCGCAACCTGGGCAACACCTGCTACATGAACTCCATCCTCC
AGGTGCTCAGCCACCTCCAGAAGTTCCGAGAATGTTTCCTCAACCTTGACCCTTCCAAAACGGAACATCT
GTTTCCCAAAGCCACCAACGGGAAGACTCAGCTTTCTGGCAAGCCAACCAACAGCTCGGCCACGGAGCTG
TCCTTGAGAAATGACAGGGCCGAGGCATGCGAGCGGGAGGGCTTCTGCTGGAACGGCAGGGCCTCCATTA
GTCGGAGTCTGGAGCTCATCCAGAACAAGGAGCCGAGTTCAAAGCACATTTCCCTCTGCCGTGAACTGCA
CACCCTCTTCCGAGTCATGTGGTCCGGGAAGTGGGCCCTAGTGTCGCCCTTCGCCATGCTGCACTCAGTG
TGGAGCCTGATCCCTGCCTTCCGCGGCTACGACCAACAGGACGCGCAGGAATTTCTCTGCGAGCTGCTGC
ACAAGGTGCAGCAGGAACTCGAGTCTGAGGGCACCACACGCCGGATCCTCATCCCCTTCTCCCAGAGGAA
GCTCACCAAACAGGTCTTAAAGGTGGTGAATACCATATTTCATGGGCAGCTGCTCAGTCAGGTCACATGT
ATATCATGCAATTACAAATCCAATACCATTGAGCCCTTTTGGGACCTATCCCTGGAATTCCCTGAACGCT
ATCACTGCATAGAAAAGGGGTTTGTCCCTTTGAATCAAACAGAGTGCTTGCTCACTGAGATGCTGGCCAA
ATTCACAGAGACAGAGGCCCTGGAAGGGAGAATCTACGCTTGTGACCAGTGTAACAGCAAACGACGAAAA
TCCAATCCCAAACCCCTTGTTCTGAGTGAAGCTAGAAAGCAGTTAATGATCTACAGACTACCTCAGGTTC
TCCGGCTGCACCTTAAAAGATTCAGGTGGTCTGGCCGTAATCATCGAGAGAAGATTGGGGTCCATGTCGT
CTTTGACCAGGTATTAACCATGGAACCTTACTGCTGCAGGGACATGCTCTCCTCTCTTGACAAAGAGACC
TTTGCCTATGATCTCTCCGCAGTGGTCATGCATCACGGGAAAGGGTTTGGCTCAGGACACTACACAGCCT
ATTGCTACAACACAGAGGGAGGTGCGTGCGCTTTACTCTGTGGGGTGGGGGACACGGAAAGGGGTTGCCC
AACTTTCTTGTACAAAGTGGTTCGATAACGAATTCCGCCCCCCCCCCCTAACGTTACTGGCCGAAGCCGC
TTGGAATAAGGCCGGTGTGCGTTTGTCTATATGTTATTTTCCACCATATTGCCGTCTTTTGGCAATGTGA
GGGCCCGGAAACCTGGCCCTGTCTTCTTGACGAGCATTCCTAGGGGTCTTTCCCCTCTCGCCAAAGGAAT
GCAAGGTCTGTTGAATGTCGTGAAGGAAGCAGTTCCTCTGGAAGCTTCTTGAAGACAAACAACGTCTGTA
GCGACCCTTTGCAGGCAGCGGAACCCCCCACCTGGCGACAGGTGCCTCTGCGGCCAAAAGCCACGTGTAT
AAGATACACCTGCAAAGGCGGCACAACCCCAGTGCCACGTTGTGAGTTGGATAGTTGTGGAAAGAGTCAA
ATGGCTCTCCTCAAGCGTATTCAACAAGGGGCTGAAGGATGCCCAGAAGGTACCCCATTGTATGGGATCT
GATCTGGGGCCTCGGTGCACATGCTTTACATGTGTTTAGTCGAGGTTAAAAAAACGTCTAGGCCCCCCGA
ACCACGGGGACGTGGTTTTCCTTTGAAAAACACGATGATAATATGGCCACAACCATGACCGAGTACAAGC
CCACGGTGCGCCTCGCCACCCGCGACGACGTCCCCAGGGCCGTACGCACCCTCGCCGCCGCGTTCGCCGA
CTACCCCGCCACGCGCCACACCGTCGATCCGGACCGCCACATCGAGCGGGTCACCGAGCTGCAAGAACTC
TTCCTCACGCGCGTCGGGCTCGACATCGGCAAGGTGTGGGTCGCGGACGACGGCGCCGCGGTGGCGGTCT
GGACCACGCCGGAGAGCGTCGAAGCGGGGGCGGTGTTCGCCGAGATCGGCCCGCGCATGGCCGAGTTGAG
CGGTTCCCGGCTGGCCGCGCAGCAACAGATGGAAGGCCTCCTGGCGCCGCACCGGCCCAAGGAGCCCGCG
TGGTTCCTGGCCACCGTCGGCGTCTCGCCCGACCACCAGGGCAAGGGTCTGGGCAGCGCCGTCGTGCTCC
CCGGAGTGGAGGCGGCCGAGCGCGCCGGGGTGCCCGCCTTCCTGGAGACCTCCGCGCCCCGCAACCTCCC
CTTCTACGAGCGGCTCGGCTTCACCGTCACCGCCGACGTCGAGGTGCCCGAAGGACCGCGCACCTGGTGC
ATGACCCGCAAGCCCGGTGCCTGATGCATCGATGTCGACCTGCAGCCAAGCTTATCGATAAAATAAAAGA
TTTTATTTAGTCTCCAGAAAAAGGGGGGAATGAAAGACCCCACCTGTAGGTTTGGCAAGCTAGCTTAAGT
AACGCCATTTTGCAAGGCATGGAAAATACATAACTGAGAATAGAGAAGTTCAGATCAAGGTTAGGAACAG
AGAGACAGCAGAATATGGGCCAAACAGGATATCTGTGGTAAGCAGTTCCTGCCCCGGCTCAGGGCCAAGA
ACAGATGGTCCCCAGATGCGGTCCCGCCCTCAGCAGTTTCTAGAGAACCATCAGATGTTTCCAGGGTGCC
CCAAGGACCTGAAATGACCCTGTGCCTTATTTGAACTAACCAATCAGTTCGCTTCTCGCTTCTGTTCGCG
CGCTTCTGCTCCCCGAGCTCAATAAAAGAGCCCACAACCCCTCACTCGGCGCGCCAGTCCTCCGATAGAC
TGCGTCGCCCGGGTACCCGTGTATCCAATAAACCCTCTTGCAGTTGCATCCGACTTGTGGTCTCGCTGTT
CCTTGGGAGGGTCTCCTCTGAGTGATTGACTACCCGTCAGCGGGGGTCTTTCATGGGTAACAGTTTCTTG
AAGTTGGAGAACAACATTCTGAGGGTAGGAGTCGAATATTAAGTAATCCTGACTCAATTAGCCACTGTTT
TGAATCCACATACTCCAATACTCCTGAAATAGTTCATTATGGACAGCGCAGAAAGAGCTGGGGAGAATTG
TGAAATTGTTATCCGCTCACAATTCCACACAACATACGAGCCGGAAGCATAAAGTGTAAAGCCTGGGGTG
CCTAATGAGTGAGCTAACTCACATTAATTGCGTTGCGCTCACTGCCCGCTTTCCAGTCGGGAAACCTGTC
GTGCCAGCTGCATTAATGAATCGGCCAACGCGCGGGGAGAGGCGGTTTGCGTATTGGGCGCTCTTCCGCT
TCCTCGCTCACTGACTCGCTGCGCTCGGTCGTTCGGCTGCGGCGAGCGGTATCAGCTCACTCAAAGGCGG
TAATACGGTTATCCACAGAATCAGGGGATAACGCAGGAAAGAACATGTGAGCAAAAGGCCAGCAAAAGGC
CAGGAACCGTAAAAAGGCCGCGTTGCTGGCGTTTTTCCATAGGCTCCGCCCCCCTGACGAGCATCACAAA
AATCGACGCTCAAGTCAGAGGTGGCGAAACCCGACAGGACTATAAAGATACCAGGCGTTTCCCCCTGGAA
GCTCCCTCGTGCGCTCTCCTGTTCCGACCCTGCCGCTTACCGGATACCTGTCCGCCTTTCTCCCTTCGGG
AAGCGTGGCGCTTTCTCATAGCTCACGCTGTAGGTATCTCAGTTCGGTGTAGGTCGTTCGCTCCAAGCTG
GGCTGTGTGCACGAACCCCCCGTTCAGCCCGACCGCTGCGCCTTATCCGGTAACTATCGTCTTGAGTCCA
ACCCGGTAAGACACGACTTATCGCCACTGGCAGCAGCCACTGGTAACAGGATTAGCAGAGCGAGGTATGT
AGGCGGTGCTACAGAGTTCTTGAAGTGGTGGCCTAACTACGGCTACACTAGAAGAACAGTATTTGGTATC
TGCGCTCTGCTGAAGCCAGTTACCTTCGGAAAAAGAGTTGGTAGCTCTTGATCCGGCAAACAAACCACCG
CTGGTAGCGGTGGTTTTTTTGTTTGCAAGCAGCAGATTACGCGCAGAAAAAAAGGATCTCAAGAAGATCC
TTTGATCTTTTCTACGGGGTCTGACGCTCAGTGGAACGAAAACTCACGTTAAGGGATTTTGGTCATGAGA
TTATCAAAAAGGATCTTCACCTAGATCCTTTTAAATTAAAAATGAAGTTTTAAATCAATCTAAAGTATAT
ATGAGTAAACTTGGTCTGACAGTTACCAATGCTTAATCAGTGAGGCACCTATCTCAGCGATCTGTCTATT
TCGTTCATCCATAGTTGCCTGACTCCCCGTCGTGTAGATAACTACGATACGGGAGGGCTTACCATCTGGC
CCCAGTGCTGCAATGATACCGCGAGACCCACGCTCACCGGCTCCAGATTTATCAGCAATAAACCAGCCAG
CCGGAAGGGCCGAGCGCAGAAGTGGTCCTGCAACTTTATCCGCCTCCATCCAGTCTATTAATTGTTGCCG
GGAAGCTAGAGTAAGTAGTTCGCCAGTTAATAGTTTGCGCAACGTTGTTGCCATTGCTACAGGCATCGTG
GTGTCACGCTCGTCGTTTGGTATGGCTTCATTCAGCTCCGGTTCCCAACGATCAAGGCGAGTTACATGAT
CCCCCATGTTGTGCAAAAAAGCGGTTAGCTCCTTCGGTCCTCCGATCGTTGTCAGAAGTAAGTTGGCCGC
AGTGTTATCACTCATGGTTATGGCAGCACTGCATAATTCTCTTACTGTCATGCCATCCGTAAGATGCTTT
TCTGTGACTGGTGAGTACTCAACCAAGTCATTCTGAGAATAGTGTATGCGGCGACCGAGTTGCTCTTGCC
CGGCGTCAATACGGGATAATACCGCGCCACATAGCAGAACTTTAAAAGTGCTCATCATTGGAAAACGTTC
TTCGGGGCGAAAACTCTCAAGGATCTTACCGCTGTTGAGATCCAGTTCGATGTAACCCACTCGTGCACCC
AACTGATCTTCAGCATCTTTTACTTTCACCAGCGTTTCTGGGTGAGCAAAAACAGGAAGGCAAAATGCCG
CAAAAAAGGGAATAAGGGCGACACGGAAATGTTGAATACTCATACTCTTCCTTTTTCAATATTATTGAAG
CATTTATCAGGGTTATTGTCTCATGAGCGGATACATATTTGAATGTATTTAGAAAAATAAACAAATAGGG
GTTCCGCGCACATTTCCCCGAAAAGTGCCACCTGACGTCTAAGAAACCATTATTATCATGACATTAACCT
ATAAAAATAGGCGTATCACGAGGCCCTTTCGTCTCGCGCGTTTCGGTGATGACGGTGAAAACCTCTGACA
CATGCAGCTCCCGGAGACGGTCACAGCTTGTCTGTAAGCGGATGCCGGGAGCAGACAAGCCCGTCAGGGC
GCGTCAGCGGGTGTTGGCGGGTGTCGGGGCTGGCTTAACTATGCGGCATCAGAGCAGATTGTACTGAGAG
TGCACCATATGCGGTGTGAAATACCGCACAGATGCGTAAGGAGAAAATACCGCATCAGGCGCCATTCGCC
ATTCAGGCTGCGCAACTGTTGGGAAGGGCGATCGGTGCGGGCCTCTTCGCTATTACGCCAGCTGGCGAAA
GGGGGATGTGCTGCAAGGCGATTAAGTTGGGTAACGCCAGGGTTTTCCCAGTCACGACGTTGTAAAACGA
CGGCGCAAGGAATGGTGCATGCAAGGAGATGGCGCCCAACAGTCCCCCGGCCACGGGGCCTGCCACCATA
CCCACGCCGAAACAAGCGCTCATGAGCCCGAAGTGGCGAGCCCGATCTTCCCCATCGGTGATGTCGGCGA
TATAGGCGCCAGCAACCGCACCTGTGGCGCCGGTGATGCCGGCCACGATGCGTCCGGCGTAGAGGCGATT
AGTCCAATTTGTTAAAGACAGGATATCAGTGGTCCAGGCTCTAGTTTTGACTCAACAATATCACCAGCTG
AAGCCTATAGAGTACGAGCCATAGATAAAATAAAAGATTTTATTTAGTCTCCAGAAAAAGGGGGGAATGA
AAGACCCCACCTGTAGGTTTGGCAAGCTAGCTTAAGTAACGCCATTTTGCAAGGCATGGAAAATACATAA
CTGAGAATAGAGAAGTTCAGATCAAGGTTAGGAACAGAGAGACAGCAGAATATGGGCCAAACAGGATATC
TGTGGTAAGCAGTTCCTGCCCCGGCTCAGGGCCAAGAACAGATGGTCCCCAGATGCGGTCCCGCCCTCAG
CAGTTTCTAGAGAACCATCAGATGTTTCCAGGGTGCCCCAAGGACCTGAAATGACCCTGTGCCTTATTTG
AACTAACCAATCAGTTCGCTTCTCGCTTCTGTTCGCGCGCTTCTGCTCCCCGAGCTCAATAAAAGAGCCC
ACAACCCCTCACTCGGCGCGCCAGTCCTCCGATAGACTGCGTCGCCCGGGTACCCGTATTCCCAATAAAG
CCTCTTGCTGTTTGCATCCGAATCGTGGACTCGCTGATCCTTGGGAGGGTCTCCTCAGATTGATTGACTG
CCCACCTCGGGGGTCTTTCATTTGGAGGTTCCACCGAGATTTGGAGACCCCTGCCCAGGGACCACCGACC
CCCCCGCCGGGAGGTAAGCTGGCCAGCGGTCGTTTCGTGTCTGTCTCTGTCTTTGTGCGTGTTTGTGCCG
GCATCTAATGTTTGCGCCTGCGTCTGTACTAGTTAGCTAACTAGCTCTGTATCTGGCGGACCCGTGGTGG
AACTGACGAGTTCTGAACACCCGGCCGCAACCCTGGGAGACGTCCCAGGGACTTTGGGGGCCGTTTTTGT
GGCCCGACCTGAGGAAGGGAGTCGATGTGGAATCCGACCCCGTCAGGATATGTGGTTCTGGTAGGAGACG
AGAACCTAAAACAGTTCCCGCCTCCGTCTGAATTTTTGCTTTCGGTTTGGAACCGAAGCCGCGCGTCTTG
TCTGCTGCAGCGCTGCAGCATCGTTCTGTGTTGTCTCTGTCTGACTGTGTTTCTGTATTTGTCTGAAAAT
TAGGGCCAGACTGTTACCACTCCCTTAAGTTTGACCTTAGGTCACTGGAAAGATGTCGAGCGGATCGCTC
ACAACCAGTCGGTAGATGTCAAGAAGAGACGTTGGGTTACCTTCTGCTCTGCAGAATGGCCAACCTTTAA
CGTCGGATGGCCGCGAGACGGCACCTTTAACCGAGACCTCATCACCCAGGTTAAGATCAAGGTCTTTTCA
CCTGGCCCGCATGGACACCCAGACCAGGTCCCCTACATCGTGACCTGGGAAGCCTTGGCTTTTGACCCCC
CTCCCTGGGTCAAGCCCTTTGTACACCCTAAGCCTCCGCCTCCTCTTCCTCCATCCGCCCCGTCTCTCCC
CCTTGAACCTCCTCGTTCGACCCCGCCTCGATCCTCCCTTTATCCAGCCCTCACTCCTTCTCTAGGCGCC
GGAATTAGATCTGCCACC
