>Addgene plasmid #22586 | Flag-HA-USP49 | addgene partial sequence | sequence record 28388 | 22586 with HarMSCVb (caggtcccctacatcgtgac)
CCTTTGTACACCCTAAGCCTCCGCCTCCTCTTCCTCCATCCGCCCCGTCTCTCCCCCTTGAACCTCCTCG
TTCGACCCCGCCTCGATCCTCCCTTTATCCAGCCCTCACTCCTTCTCTAGGCGCCGGAATTAGATCTGCC
ACCATGGACTACAAGGATGACGATGACAAGCTCGATGGAGGATACCCATACGATGTTCCAGATTACGCTG
CTCGAGGTTATCAAACAAGTTTGTACAAAAAAGTTGGCATGGATAGATGCAAACATGTAGGGCGGTTACG
GCTCGCCCAGGACCACTCCATCCTGAACCCTCAGAAGTGGTGCTGCTTAGAGTGTGCCACCACCGAGTCC
GTGTGGGCCTGCCTCAAGTGCTCCCACGTGGCCTGCGGCCGCTATATTGAGGACCACGCCCTGAAACACT
TTGAGGAGACGGGACACCCGCTAGCCATGGAAGTCCGGGATCTCTACGTGTTCTGTTACCTGTGCAAGGA
CTACGTGCTCAATGATAACCCANAGGGGGACCTGAAGCTGCTAAGAAGCTCCCTCCTGGCGGTCCGGGGC
CAGAAACAGGACACGCCGGTGAGACGTGGGCGGACGCTGCGGNCCATGGCTTCNGGTG
